>Addgene plasmid #242928 | pCK677.102-110 | addgene full sequence | sequence record 489240 | Addgene NGS Result
GCGGCGATACCGTAAAGCACGAGGAAGCGGTCAGCCCATTCGCCGCCAAGCTCTTCAGCAATATCACGGG
TAGCCAACGCTATGTCCTGATAGCGGTCCGCCACACCCAGCCGGCCACAGTCGATGAATCCAGAAAAGCG
GCCATTTTCCACCATGATATTCGGCAAGCAGGCATCGCCATGGGTCACGACGAGATCCTCGCCGTCGGGC
ATGCGCGCCTTGAGCCTGGCGAACAGTTCGGCTGGCGCGAGCCCCTGATGCTCTTCGTCCAGATCATCCT
GATCGACAAGACCGGCTTCCATCCGAGTACGTGCTCGCTCGATGCGATGTTTCGCTTGGTGGTCGAATGG
GCAGGTAGCCGGATCAAGCGTATGCAGCCGCCGCATTGCATCAGCCATGATGGATACTTTCTCGGCAGGA
GCAAGGTGAGATGACAGGAGATCCTGCCCCGGCACTTCGCCCAATAGCAGCCAGTCCCTTCCCGCTTCAG
TGACAACGTCGAGCACAGCTGCGCAAGGAACGCCCGTCGTGGCCAGCCACGATAGCCGCGCTGCCTCGTC
CTGCAGTTCATTCAGGGCACCGGACAGGTCGGTCTTGACAAAAAGAACCGGGCGCCCCTGCGCTGACAGC
CGGAACACGGCGGCATCAGAGCAGCCGATTGTCTGTTGTGCCCAGTCATAGCCGAATAGCCTCTCCACCC
AAGCGGCCGGAGAACCTGCGTGCAATCCATCTTGTTCAATCATGCGAAACGATCCTCATCCTGTCTCTTG
ATCAGATCATGATCCCCTGCGCCATCAGATCCTTGGCGGCAAGAAAGCCATCCAGTTTACTTTGCAGGGC
TTCCCAACCTTACCAGAGGGCGCCCCAGCTGGCAATTCCGACGTCTAAGAAACCATTATTATCATGACAT
TAACCTATAAAAATAGGCGTATCACGAGGCAGAATTTCAGATAAAAAAAATCCTTAGCTTTCGCTAAGGA
TGATTTCTGGAATTCTAAAGATCTTTGACAGCTAGCTCAGTCCTAGGTATAATACTAGTAGGTATCCGGT
GGAACCCAAGTTTGAGAGCTAGGGCCCTGAAGAAGGGCCCTAGCAAGTTCAAATAAGGCTAGTCCGTTAT
CAACTTGGGCCCTGAAGAAGGGCCCAAGTGGCACCGAGTCGGTGCTTTTTTTGAAGCTTGGGCCCGAACA
AAAACTCATCTCAGAAGAGGATCTGAATAGCGCCGTCGACCATCATCATCATCATCATTGAGTTTAAACG
GTCTCCAGCTTGGCTGTTTTGGCGGATGAGAGAAGATTTTCAGCCTGATACAGATTAAATCAGAACGCAG
AAGCGGTCTGATAAAACAGAATTTGCCTGGCGGCAGTAGCGCGGTGGTCCCACCTGACCCCATGCCGAAC
TCAGAAGTGAAACGCCGTAGCGCCGATGGTAGTGTGGGGTCTCCCCATGCGAGAGTAGGGAACTGCCAGG
CATCAAATAAAACGAAAGGCTCAGTCGAAAGACTGGGCCTTTCGTTTTATCTGTTGTTTGTCGGTGAACT
GGATCTTACTTGACAGCTAGCTCAGTCCTAGGTATAATACTAGTAGGACACCGCAGGATACCTGGTTTTA
GAGCTAGAAATAGCAAGTTAAAATAAGGCTAGTCCGTTATCAACTTGAAAAAGTGGCACATGAGGATCAC
CCATGTGCTTTTTTTGAAGCTTGGGCCCGAACAAAAACTCATCTCAGAAGAGGATCTGAATAGCGCCGTC
GACCATCATCATCATCATCATTGAGTTTAAACGGTCTCCAGCTTGGCTGTTTTGGCGGATGAGAGAAGAT
TTTCAGCCTGATACAGATTAAATCAGAACGCAGAAGCGGTCTGATAAAACAGAATTTGCCTGGCGGCAGT
AGCGCGGTGGTCCCACCTGACCCCATGCCGAACTCAGAAGTGAAACGCCGTAGCGCCGATGGTAGTGTGG
GGTCTCCCCATGCGAGAGTAGGGAACTGCCAGGCATCAAATAAAACGAAAGGCTCAGTCGAAAGACTGGG
CCTTTCGTTTTATCTGTTGTTTGTCGGTGAACTGGATCCTTACTCGAGTCTAGACTGCAGGCTTCCTCGC
TCACTGACTCGCTGCGCTCGGTCGTTCGGCTGCGGCGAGCGGTATCAGCTCACTCAAAGGCGGTAATACG
GTTATCCACAGAATCAGGGGATAACGCAGGAAAGAACATGTGAGCAAAAGGCCAGCAAAAGGCCAGGAAC
CGTAAAAAGGCCGCGTTGCTGGCGTTTTTCCACAGGCTCCGCCCCCCTGACGAGCATCACAAAAATCGAC
GCTCAAGTCAGAGGTGGCGAAACCCGACAGGACTATAAAGATACCAGGCGTTTCCCCCTGGAAGCTCCCT
CGTGCGCTCTCCTGTTCCGACCCTGCCGCTTACCGGATACCTGTCCGCCTTTCTCCCTTCGGGAAGCGTG
GCGCTTTCTCATAGCTCACGCTGTAGGTATCTCAGTTCGGTGTAGGTCGTTCGCTCCAAGCTGGGCTGTG
TGCACGAACCCCCCGTTCAGCCCGACCGCTGCGCCTTATCCGGTAACTATCGTCTTGAGTCCAACCCGGT
AAGACACGACTTATCGCCACTGGCAGCAGCCACTGGTAACAGGATTAGCAGAGCGAGGTATGTAGGCGGT
GCTACAGAGTTCTTGAAGTGGTGGCCTAACTACGGCTACACTAGAAGAACAGTATTTGGTATCTGCGCTC
TGCTGAAGCCAGTTACCTTCGGAAAAAGAGTTGGTAGCTCTTGATCCGGCAAACAAACCACCGCTGGTAG
CGGTGGTTTTTTTGTTTGCAAGCAGCAGATTACGCGCAGAAAAAAAGGATCTCAAGAAGATCCTTTGATC
TTTTCTACGGGGTCTGACGCTCAGTGGAACGAAAACTCACGTTAAGGGATTTTGGTCATGAGAGTACTGC
TTGGATTCTCACCAATAAAAAACGCCCGGCGGCAACCGAGCGTTCTGAACAAATCCAGATGGAGTTCTGA
GGTCATTACTGGATCTATCAACAGGAGTCCAAGCGAGCTCTCGAACCCCAGAGTCCCGCTCAGAAGAACT
CGTCAAGAAGGCGATAGAAGGCGATGCGCTGCGAATCGGGA
Features (pLannotate 1.2.2; 19 found; start..end, strand, type, name):
    775..894     -  CDS            tnpA (fragment): TN5P_ECOLX - Also known as tnp. Experimental evidence at protein level: Swiss-Prot protein existence level 1. Mediates transposition of transposon Tn5 by a 'cut and paste' mechanism. First, the monomeric transposase binds the 19 bp inverted DNA repeats flanking the transposon. Then, dimerization of the DNA- bound transposase creates a synaptic DNA complex. After nicking of the first DNA strand, excision of the transposon proceeds through a series of intermediates. The transposase then mediates the insertion of the transposon at a new site by strand transfer. The activity of the wild- type tran
    944..987     -  terminator     bacterial terminator: putative bacterial transcription terminator
   1005..1039    +  promoter       J23119(SpeI) promoter: bacterial promoter (Registry of Standard Biological Parts BBa J23119) modified to end with an SpeI site
   1072..1090    +  protein_bind   boxB: λ N peptide binding site consisting of an RNA hairpin within the N-utliization (nut) site of the λ bacteriophage transcript (Tan and Frankel, 1995) λN peptide
   1091..1127    +  misc_RNA       gRNA scaffold (fragment): guide RNA scaffold for the Streptococcus pyogenes CRISPR/Cas9 system
   1127..1145    +  protein_bind   boxB: λ N peptide binding site consisting of an RNA hairpin within the N-utliization (nut) site of the λ bacteriophage transcript (Tan and Frankel, 1995) λN peptide
   1146..1165    +  misc_RNA       gRNA scaffold (fragment): guide RNA scaffold for the Streptococcus pyogenes CRISPR/Cas9 system
   1231..1248    +  CDS            capTEV™ (fragment): composite tag for in vivo biotinylation, TEV protease cleavage, and 6xHis tagging
   1355..1470    +  ncRNA          5S rRNA: Accession: RF00001 - 5S ribosomal RNA
   1474..1520    +  terminator     rrnB T1 terminator: transcription terminator T1 from the E. coli rrnB gene
   1550..1584    +  promoter       J23119(SpeI) promoter: bacterial promoter (Registry of Standard Biological Parts BBa J23119) modified to end with an SpeI site
   1605..1669    +  misc_RNA       gRNA scaffold (fragment): guide RNA scaffold for the Streptococcus pyogenes CRISPR/Cas9 system
   1668..1686    +  misc_RNA       MS2 stem loop: stem loop that binds the bacteriophage MS2 coat protein
   1754..1771    +  CDS            capTEV™ (fragment): composite tag for in vivo biotinylation, TEV protease cleavage, and 6xHis tagging
   1878..1993    +  ncRNA          5S rRNA: Accession: RF00001 - 5S ribosomal RNA
   1997..2043    +  terminator     rrnB T1 terminator: transcription terminator T1 from the E. coli rrnB gene
   2267..2855    -  rep_origin     ori: high-copy-number ColE1/pMB1/pBR322/pUC origin of replication
   2945..3039    -  terminator     lambda t0 terminator: transcription terminator from phage lambda
   3073..743     -  CDS            neo (across the origin): KKA2_KLEPN - Also known as kan, nptII. Experimental evidence at protein level: Swiss-Prot protein existence level 1. Resistance to kanamycin, neomycin, paromomycin, ribostamycin, butirosin and gentamicin B. From Klebsiella pneumoniae.
