[The description below was written by a language model from this plasmid's Addgene catalogue record and pLannotate feature annotations shown in this document.]
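Description:
pCK677.102-110 is a small (about 3.1 kb) bacterial plasmid built on the pCK676 backbone that expresses two scaffold RNAs (scRNAs) for CRISPR-based gene activation (CRISPRa) in bacteria. It replicates from a high-copy ColE1/pUC-type origin and is selected with kanamycin through the Tn5-derived neo (nptII) gene. A short tnpA fragment annotated next to the marker is probably a remnant of the Tn5 source sequence rather than a functional part. A lambda t0 terminator and a further putative bacterial terminator help insulate the marker and origin from the expression cassettes.

The payload is two tandem, same-orientation transcription units, each driven by the strong constitutive synthetic promoter BBa_J23119 and ending in an rrnB region containing the T1 terminator. The 5S rRNA annotation belongs to that region, and the short capTEV hits are most likely spurious matches. The first unit encodes the J102 scRNA, in which the Streptococcus pyogenes Cas9 guide scaffold is interrupted by two boxB hairpins that bind the λN peptide. The second encodes the J110 scRNA, whose scaffold is extended with an MS2 stem loop that binds the MS2 coat protein. J102 and J110 appear to name the spacer targets, but the record does not define them.

Each scRNA combines target recognition with an RNA hairpin that recruits an effector fused to the matching RNA-binding protein. This allows two different activator fusions to be brought to two different sites at once. No dCas9 or activator proteins are encoded here, so they must be supplied from other constructs. The associated study mapped synergistic and antagonistic effects among bacterial CRISPRa systems.
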