Addgene plasmid #242928: pCK677.102-110
Purpose: Expression of a boxB scRNA J102 and an MS2 scRNA J110
Depositing lab: Jesse Zalatan. Depositing organization: University of Washington. Publication: Systematic Mapping of Bacterial CRISPRa Systems for Synergistic Gene Activation Reveals Antagonistic Effects. Kiattisewee C, Karanjia AV, Cardiff RAL, Olander KE, Leejareon P, Alvi SS, Carothers JM, Zalatan JG. ACS Synth Biol. 2025 Jul 22. doi: 10.1021/acssynbio.5c00358. PubMed 40693287.
Backbone
  Vector backbone: pCK676
  Vector type: CRISPR, Synthetic Biology
Growth in bacteria
  Bacterial resistance: Kanamycin, 50 μg/mL
  Growth temperature: 37°C
  Growth strain: DH5alpha
  Copy number: High Copy
Gene/Insert
  Gene/Insert name: scRNA MS2 J110
  Species: Synthetic
  Promoter: Bba_J23119
  Cloning method: Gibson Cloning
  Sequencing primers: 5′ gcttcccaaccttaccagag; 3′ taccgcctttgagtgagctg
Terms and licenses: Academic/Nonprofit Terms; Industry Terms: Not Available to Industry
Depositor comments: Please visit https://doi.org/10.1101/2025.05.14.654134 for bioRxiv preprint.
How to cite: pCK677.102-110 was a gift from Jesse Zalatan (Addgene plasmid # 242928 ; http://n2t.net/addgene:242928 ; RRID:Addgene_242928)
